Addgene plasmid #223973: AiP12044 - pAAV-3xSP10ins-AiE0357h-minRho-SYFP2-WPRE3-BGHpA (Alias: CN2044)
Purpose: AiE0357h is an enhancer sequence, designed to drive AAV-mediated transgene expression in cortical astrocytes (sparse)
Depositing lab: Allen Institute for Brain Science & Jonathan Ting. Depositing organization: Allen Institute. Publication: A suite of enhancer AAVs and transgenic mouse lines for genetic access to cortical cell types. Ben-Simon Y, Hooper M, Narayan S, Daigle TL, Dwivedi D, Way SW, Oster A, Stafford DA, Mich JK, Taormina MJ, Martinez RA, Opitz-Araya X, Roth JR, Alexander JR, Allen S, Amster A, Arbuckle J, Ayala A, Baker PM, Bakken TE, Barcelli T, Barta S, Bendrick J, Bertagnolli D, Bielstein C, Bishwakarma P, Bowlus J, Boyer G, Brouner K, Casian B, Casper T, Chakka AB, Chakrabarty R, Chance RK, Chavan S, Clark M, Colbert K, Collman F, Daniel S, Departee M, DiValentin P, Donadio N, Dotson N, Egdorf T, Fliss T, Gabitto M, Garcia J, Gary A, Gasperini M, Gloe J, Goldy J, Gore BB, Graybuck L, Greisman N, Haeseleer F, Halterman C, Haradon Z, Hastings SD, Helback O, Ho W, Hockemeyer D, Huang C, Huff S, Hunker A, Johansen N, Jones D, Juneau Z, Kalmbach B, Kannan M, Khem S, Kussick E, Kutsal R, Larsen R, Lee C, Lee AY, Leibly M, Lenz GH, Li S, Liang E, Lusk N, Madigan Z, Malloy J, Malone J, McCue R, Melchor J, Mollenkopf T, Moosman S, Morin E, Newman D, Ng L, Ngo K, Omstead V, Otto S, Oyama A, Pena N, Pham T, Phillips E, Pom CA, Potekhina L, Ransford S, Ray PL, Rette D, Reynoldson C, Rimorin C, Rocha D, Ruiz A, Sanchez REA, Sawyer L, Sedeno-Cortes A, Sevigny JP, Shapovalova N, Shepard N, Shulga L, Sigler AR, Siverts L, Soliman S, Somasundaram S, Staats B, Stewart K, Szelenyi E, Tieu M, Trader C, Tran A, van Velthoven CTJ, Walker M, Wang Y, Weed N, Wirthlin M, Wood T, Wynalda B, Yao Z, Zhou T, Ariza J, Dee N, Reding M, Ronellenfitch K, Mufti S, Sunkin SM, Smith KA, Esposito L, Waters J, Thyagarajan B, Yao S, Lein ES, Zeng H, Levi BP, Ngai J, Ting JT, Tasic B. Cell. 2025 May 16:S0092-8674(25)00513-6. doi: 10.1016/j.cell.2025.05.002. PubMed 40403729.
Backbone
  Vector backbone: pAAV
  Vector type: AAV
Growth in bacteria
  Bacterial resistance: Ampicillin, 100 μg/mL
  Growth temperature: 30°C
  Growth strain: NEB Stable
  Copy number: High Copy
Gene/Insert
  Gene/Insert name: SYFP2
  Species: Synthetic
  Mutation: NA
  Promoter: minBG
  Cloning method: Other
Terms and licenses: Academic/Nonprofit Terms; Industry Terms: Not Available to Industry
Depositor comments: Cloning Method: RE Cloning
How to cite: AiP12044 - pAAV-3xSP10ins-AiE0357h-minRho-SYFP2-WPRE3-BGHpA (Alias: CN2044) was a gift from Allen Institute for Brain Science & Jonathan Ting (Addgene plasmid # 223973 ; http://n2t.net/addgene:223973 ; RRID:Addgene_223973)
