[The description below was written by a language model from this plasmid's Addgene catalogue record and pLannotate feature annotations shown in this document.]
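Description:
AiP12044 - pAAV-3xSP10ins-AiE0357h-minRho-SYFP2-WPRE3-BGHpA (alias CN2044) is a 4,872 nt AAV transfer plasmid on a pAAV backbone, built for packaging a recombinant adeno-associated virus genome that reports the activity of a candidate cell-type-specific enhancer. It is propagated in bacteria through a high-copy ColE1/pUC-type origin and selected with ampicillin via the β-lactamase gene and its own promoter. An f1 phage origin and small remnants of pBR322 bom and rop sequences are also present in the backbone. The expression cassette is flanked by AAV2 inverted terminal repeats, which provide the signals for replication and encapsidation of the vector genome. The annotation detects the downstream ITR in full but only short fragments of the upstream one.

Between the ITRs, the annotated parts are the SYFP2 coding sequence (a fast-maturing monomeric yellow fluorescent protein derived from Aequorea victoria), two adjacent WPRE fragments consistent with the shortened WPRE3 post-transcriptional element named in the title, and a bovine growth hormone polyadenylation signal. The roughly 800 nt upstream of SYFP2 is unannotated. According to the construct name, it should hold a 3xSP10 insulator element, the AiE0357h enhancer and a minimal promoter. The record is inconsistent on the promoter: the name says minRho, while the catalogue promoter field lists minBG, and the feature table cannot resolve this. The design relies on a weak minimal promoter that gives little expression by itself, so that the enhancer determines where the reporter is expressed. The stated purpose is AAV-mediated transgene expression in cortical astrocytes, with sparse labelling, as part of a larger set of enhancer AAVs for genetic access to cortical cell types.
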