Features (pLannotate 1.2.2; 14 found; start..end, strand, type, name):
     12..39      +  repeat_region  AAV2 ITR (fragment): inverted terminal repeat of adeno-associated virus serotype 2 inverted
     68..95      +  repeat_region  AAV2 ITR (fragment): inverted terminal repeat of adeno-associated virus serotype 2 inverted
    890..1606    +  CDS            SYFP2: SYFP2 is a basic (constitutively fluorescent) yellow fluorescent protein published in 2006, derived from Aequorea victoria. It is reported to be a very rapidly-maturing monomer with moderate acid sensitivity.
   1646..1803    +  misc_feature   WPRE (fragment): woodchuck hepatitis virus posttranscriptional regulatory element
   1809..1889    +  misc_feature   WPRE (fragment): woodchuck hepatitis virus posttranscriptional regulatory element
   1906..2017    +  polyA_signal   bGH poly(A) signal: bovine growth hormone polyadenylation signal
   2135..2275    +  repeat_region  AAV2 ITR: inverted terminal repeat of adeno-associated virus serotype 2 inverted
   2280..2331    -  misc_feature   bom (fragment): basis of mobility region from pBR322
   2350..2805    +  rep_origin     f1 ori (sequence partly withheld): f1 bacteriophage origin of replication; arrow indicates direction of (+) strand synthesis
   2806..2855    -  misc_feature   bom (fragment): basis of mobility region from pBR322
   2957..2992    -  CDS            rop (fragment): Rop protein, which maintains plasmids at low copy number; rop
   3087..3191    +  promoter       AmpR promoter: bla
   3192..4052    +  CDS            AmpR: β-lactamase; bla; confers resistance to ampicillin, carbenicillin, and related antibiotics
   4223..4811    +  rep_origin     ori: high-copy-number ColE1/pMB1/pBR322/pUC origin of replication
>Addgene plasmid #223973 | AiP12044 - pAAV-3xSP10ins-AiE0357h-minRho-SYFP2-WPRE3-BGHpA (Alias: CN2044) | addgene full sequence | sequence record 462737 | Addgene NGS Result
CCTGCAGGCAGCTGCGCGCTCGCTCGCTCACTGAGGCCGCCCGGGCGTCGGGCGACCTTTGGTCGCCCGG
CCTCAGTGAGCGAGCGAGCGCGCAGAGAGGGAGTGGCCAACTCCATCACTAGGGGTTCCTGCGGCCGCAC
GCGCCGGTACCGAAGCTACCCCTAACACACTATTCTACACACAGAAAATGCTCTTCACTAGGAAGCTACC
CCTAACACACTATTCTACACACAGAAAATGCTCTTCACTAGGAAGCTACCCCTAACACACTATTCTACAC
ACAGAAAATGCTCTTCACTAGACGCGTAAAATCACTGAATGAAGTCATGTTGTACAGAGGGGGCGGGGGT
GCATACTGTGGGACGGAGGTGAGTCACAGTGCATAAGTGTTGGGGAGTCACCTTGAACTTGGGCCAGAAG
AGTAGAAATATTGAGACTTGGGTTTATCTGCCTCACATCAGGTACATCAAGTTCTGGATGGCTGCCCACT
GGCCAGAGACATGAGGTGGACGGCTCCCTTTTGCTGCCCTGGGAAGGCCTTCTGCTGGCTTCGGCCCCAC
TGAGCAAAGTCTGCTTGTTCACTGGAGTTCACACAGACTCCTTGCCAGGCCTGCCCAGAATCCTGTCTCC
TCTGACTTCCTGTGCTCTTGCATAATATTTCCTTGCTCCCTGAATGGCTGGCCCCAGTGCAGGAGCAGCT
CACTCACACTGCTGGACCGAGGGGAGCTCGATTCAGCCGGGAGCTTAGGGAGGGGAGGTCACTTCATAAG
GGCTTGGGGGGGGAGTTGGAGCCACGAGTCGTCCAGCCGGAGCCCCGTGTGGCTGTGCTCCGGCCTCAGA
AGCATCCCCGGATCCAGATCTTTCGAAGCTAGCGCTACCGGTCGCCACCATGGTGAGCAAGGGCGAGGAG
CTGTTCACCGGGGTGGTGCCCATCCTGGTCGAGCTGGACGGCGACGTAAACGGCCACAAGTTCAGCGTGT
CCGGCGAGGGCGAGGGCGATGCCACCTACGGCAAGCTGACCCTGAAGCTGATCTGCACCACCGGCAAGCT
GCCCGTGCCCTGGCCCACCCTCGTGACCACCCTGGGCTACGGCGTGCAGTGCTTCGCCCGCTACCCCGAC
CACATGAAGCAGCACGACTTCTTCAAGTCCGCCATGCCCGAAGGCTACGTCCAGGAGCGCACCATCTTCT
TCAAGGACGACGGCAACTACAAGACCCGCGCCGAGGTGAAGTTCGAGGGCGACACCCTGGTGAACCGCAT
CGAGCTGAAGGGCATCGACTTCAAGGAGGACGGCAACATCCTGGGGCACAAGCTGGAGTACAACTACAAC
AGCCACAACGTCTATATCACCGCCGACAAGCAGAAGAACGGCATCAAGGCCAACTTCAAGATCCGCCACA
ACATCGAGGACGGCGGCGTGCAGCTCGCCGACCACTACCAGCAGAACACCCCCATCGGCGACGGCCCCGT
GCTGCTGCCCGACAACCACTACCTGAGCTACCAGTCCAAGCTGAGCAAAGACCCCAACGAGAAGCGCGAT
CACATGGTCCTGCTGGAGTTCGTGACCGCCGCCGGGATCACTCTCGGCATGGACGAGCTGTACAAGTAAG
TCGACGGCGCGCCGCGGCCGCGAATTCGATATCATAATCAACCTCTGGATTACAAAATTTGTGAAAGATT
GACTGGTATTCTTAACTATGTTGCTCCTTTTACGCTATGTGGATACGCTGCTTTAATGCCTTTGTATCAT
GCTATTGCTTCCCGTATGGCTTTCATTTTCTCCTCCTTGTATAAATCCTGGTTAGTTCTTGCCACGGCGG
AACTCATCGCCGCCTGCCTTGCCCGCTGCTGGACAGGGGCTCGGCTGTTGGGCACTGACAATTCCGTGGC
TCGAGAGATCTTCGACTGTGCCTTCTAGTTGCCAGCCATCTGTTGTTTGCCCCTCCCCCGTGCCTTCCTT
GACCCTGGAAGGTGCCACTCCCACTGTCCTTTCCTAATAAAATGAGGAAATTGCATCGCATTGTCTGAGT
AGGTGTCATTCTATTCTGGGGGGTGGGGTGGGGCAGGACAGCAAGGGGGAGGATTGGGAAGACAATAGCA
GGCATGAGATCTCACGTGCGGACCGAGCGGCCGCAGGAACCCCTAGTGATGGAGTTGGCCACTCCCTCTC
TGCGCGCTCGCTCGCTCACTGAGGCCGGGCGACCAAAGGTCGCCCGACGCCCGGGCTTTGCCCGGGCGGC
CTCAGTGAGCGAGCGAGCGCGCAGCTGCCTGCAGGGGCGCCTGATGCGGTATTTTCTCCTTACGCATCTG
TGCGGTATTTCACACCGCATA
[95 nt withheld, positions 2332-2426]
T
[46 nt withheld, positions 2428-2473]
C
[141 nt withheld, positions 2475-2615]
CCTTTGACGTTGGAGTCCACGTTCTTT
[37 nt withheld, positions 2643-2679]
ACTCTATCTCGGGCTATTCTTTTGATTTATAAGGGATTTTGCCGATTTCGGTCTATTGGTTAAAAAATGA
GCTGATTTAACAAAAATTTAACGCGAATTTTAACAAAATATTAACGTTTACAATTTTATGGTGCACTCTC
AGTACAATCTGCTCTGATGCCGCATAGTTAAGCCAGCCCCGACACCCGCCAACACCCGCTGACGCGCCCT
GACGGGCTTGTCTGCTCCCGGCATCCGCTTACAGACAAGCTGTGACCGTCTCCGGGAGCTGCATGTGTCA
GAGGTTTTCACCGTCATCACCGAAACGCGCGAGACGAAAGGGCCTCGTGATACGCCTATTTTTATAGGTT
AATGTCATGATAATAATGGTTTCTTAGACGTCAGGTGGCACTTTTCGGGGAAATGTGCGCGGAACCCCTA
TTTGTTTATTTTTCTAAATACATTCAAATATGTATCCGCTCATGAGACAATAACCCTGATAAATGCTTCA
ATAATATTGAAAAAGGAAGAGTATGAGTATTCAACATTTCCGTGTCGCCCTTATTCCCTTTTTTGCGGCA
TTTTGCCTTCCTGTTTTTGCTCACCCAGAAACGCTGGTGAAAGTAAAAGATGCTGAAGATCAGTTGGGTG
CACGAGTGGGTTACATCGAACTGGATCTCAACAGCGGTAAGATCCTTGAGAGTTTTCGCCCCGAAGAACG
TTTTCCAATGATGAGCACTTTTAAAGTTCTGCTATGTGGCGCGGTATTATCCCGTATTGACGCCGGGCAA
GAGCAACTCGGTCGCCGCATACACTATTCTCAGAATGACTTGGTTGAGTACTCACCAGTCACAGAAAAGC
ATCTTACGGATGGCATGACAGTAAGAGAATTATGCAGTGCTGCCATAACCATGAGTGATAACACTGCGGC
CAACTTACTTCTGACAACGATCGGAGGACCGAAGGAGCTAACCGCTTTTTTGCACAACATGGGGGATCAT
GTAACTCGCCTTGATCGTTGGGAACCGGAGCTGAATGAAGCCATACCAAACGACGAGCGTGACACCACGA
TGCCTGTAGCAATGGCAACAACGTTGCGCAAACTATTAACTGGCGAACTACTTACTCTAGCTTCCCGGCA
ACAATTAATAGACTGGATGGAGGCGGATAAAGTTGCAGGACCACTTCTGCGCTCGGCCCTTCCGGCTGGC
TGGTTTATTGCTGATAAATCTGGAGCCGGTGAGCGTGGGTCTCGCGGTATCATTGCAGCACTGGGGCCAG
ATGGTAAGCCCTCCCGTATCGTAGTTATCTACACGACGGGGAGTCAGGCAACTATGGATGAACGAAATAG
ACAGATCGCTGAGATAGGTGCCTCACTGATTAAGCATTGGTAACTGTCAGACCAAGTTTACTCATATATA
CTTTAGATTGATTTAAAACTTCATTTTTAATTTAAAAGGATCTAGGTGAAGATCCTTTTTGATAATCTCA
TGACCAAAATCCCTTAACGTGAGTTTTCGTTCCACTGAGCGTCAGACCCCGTAGAAAAGATCAAAGGATC
TTCTTGAGATCCTTTTTTTCTGCGCGTAATCTGCTGCTTGCAAACAAAAAAACCACCGCTACCAGCGGTG
GTTTGTTTGCCGGATCAAGAGCTACCAACTCTTTTTCCGAAGGTAACTGGCTTCAGCAGAGCGCAGATAC
CAAATACTGTTCTTCTAGTGTAGCCGTAGTTAGGCCACCACTTCAAGAACTCTGTAGCACCGCCTACATA
CCTCGCTCTGCTAATCCTGTTACCAGTGGCTGCTGCCAGTGGCGATAAGTCGTGTCTTACCGGGTTGGAC
TCAAGACGATAGTTACCGGATAAGGCGCAGCGGTCGGGCTGAACGGGGGGTTCGTGCACACAGCCCAGCT
TGGAGCGAACGACCTACACCGAACTGAGATACCTACAGCGTGAGCTATGAGAAAGCGCCACGCTTCCCGA
AGGGAGAAAGGCGGACAGGTATCCGGTAAGCGGCAGGGTCGGAACAGGAGAGCGCACGAGGGAGCTTCCA
GGGGGAAACGCCTGGTATCTTTATAGTCCTGTCGGGTTTCGCCACCTCTGACTTGAGCGTCGATTTTTGT
GATGCTCGTCAGGGGGGCGGAGCCTATGGAAAAACGCCAGCAACGCGGCCTTTTTACGGTTCCTGGCCTT
TTGCTGGCCTTTTGCTCACATGT
